>Addgene plasmid #220831 | pCM98 | addgene full sequence | sequence record 437185 | Addgene NGS Result
TCCGCTCATGAGACAATAACCCTGATAAATGCTTCAATAATATTGAAAAAGGAAGAGTATGAGTATTCAA
CATTTCCGTGTCGCCCTTATTCCCTTTTTTGCGGCATTTTGCCTTCCTGTTTTTGCTCACCCAGAAACGC
TGGTGAAAGTAAAAGATGCTGAAGATCAGTTGGGTGCACGAGTGGGTTACATCGAACTGGATCTCAACAG
CGGTAAGATCCTTGAGAGTTTTCGCCCCGAAGAACGTTTTCCAATGATGAGCACTTTTAAAGTTCTGCTA
TGTGGCGCGGTATTATCCCGTATTGACGCCGGGCAAGAGCAACTCGGTCGCCGCATACACTATTCTCAGA
ATGACTTGGTTGAGTACTCACCAGTCACAGAAAAGCATCTTACGGATGGCATGACAGTAAGAGAATTATG
CAGTGCTGCCATAACCATGAGTGATAACACTGCGGCCAACTTACTTCTGACAACGATCGGAGGACCGAAG
GAGCTAACCGCTTTTTTGCACAACATGGGGGATCATGTAACTCGCCTTGATCGTTGGGAACCGGAGCTGA
ATGAAGCCATACCAAACGACGAGCGTGACACCACGATGCCTGTAGCAATGGCAACAACGTTGCGCAAACT
ATTAACTGGCGAACTACTTACTCTAGCTTCCCGGCAACAATTAATAGACTGGATGGAGGCGGATAAAGTT
GCAGGACCACTTCTGCGCTCGGCCCTTCCGGCTGGCTGGTTTATTGCTGATAAATCTGGAGCCGGTGAGC
GTGGGTCTCGCGGTATCATTGCAGCACTGGGGCCAGATGGTAAGCCCTCCCGTATCGTAGTTATCTACAC
GACGGGGAGTCAGGCAACTATGGATGAACGAAATAGACAGATCGCTGAGATAGGTGCCTCACTGATTAAG
CATTGGTAACTGTCAGACCAAGTTTACTCATATATACTTTAGATTGATTTAAAACTTCATTTTTAATTTA
AAAGGATCTAGGTGAAGATCCTTTTTGATAATCTCATGACCAAAATCCCTTAACGTGGGTTTTCGTTCCA
CTGAGCGTCAGACCCCGTAGAAAAGATCAAAGGATCATCTTGAGATCCTTTTTTTCTGCGCGTAATCTGC
TGCTTGCAAACAAAAAAACCACCGCTACCAGCGGTGGTTTGTTTGCCGGATCAAGAGCTACCAACTCTTT
TTCCGAAGGTAACTGGCTTCAGCAGAGCGCAGATACCAAATACTGTTCTTCTAGTGTAGCCGTAGTTAGG
CCACCACTTCAAGAACTCTGTAGCACCGCCTACATACCTCGCTCTGCTAATCCTGTTACCAGTGGCTGCT
GCCAGTGGCGATAAGTCGTGTCTTACCGGGTTGGACTCAAGACGATAGTTACCGGATAAGGCGCAGCGGT
CGGGCTGAACGGGGGGTTCGTGCACACAGCCCAGCTTGGAGCGAACGACCTACACCGAACTGAGATACCT
ACAGCGTGAGCTATGAGAAAGCGCCACGCTTCCCGAAGGGAGAAAGGCGGACAGGTATCCGGTAAGCGGC
AGGGTCGGAACAGGAGAGCGCACGAGGGAGCTTCCAGGGGGAAACGCCTGGTATCTTTATAGTCCTGTCG
GGTTTCGCCACCTCTGACTTGAGCGTCGATTTTTGTGATGCTCGTCAGGGGGGCGGAGCCTATGGAAAAA
CGCCAGCAACGCGGCCTTTTTACGGTTCCTGGCCTTTTGCTGGCCTTTTGCTCAGGCTGTTTTGGCGGAT
GAGAGAAGATTTTCAGCCTGATACAGATTAAATCAGAACGCAGAAGCGGTCTGATAAAACAGAATTTGCC
TGGCGGCAGTAGCGCGGTGGTCCCACCTGACCCCATGCCGAACTCAGAAGTGAAACGCCGTAGCGCCGAT
GGTAGTGTGGGGTCTCCCCATGCGAGAGTAGGGAACTGCCAGGCATCAAATAAAACGAAAGGCTCAGTCG
AAAGACTGGGCCTTTCGTTTTATCTGTTGTTTGTCGGTGAACGCTCTCCTGAGTAGGACAAATCCGCCGG
GAGCGGATTTGAACGTTGCGAAGCAACGGCCCGGAGGGTGGCGGGCAGGACGCCCGCCATAAACTGCCAG
GCATCAAATTAAGCAGAAGGCCATCCGTCAGGATGGCCTTTTTGCGTTTCTACAAACTCTGCTAGCAAGT
AAGGCCGACGGATTGAATATAACCGACGTGACTGTTACATTTAGGTGGCTAAACCCGTCAACATTTAACT
TTAAGAAGGAGATATACATATGCGTAAAGGTGAAGAACTGTTCACCGGTGTTGTTCCGATCCTGGTTGAA
CTGGACGGTGACGTTAACGGTCACAAATTCTCTGTTCGTGGTGAAGGTGAAGGTGACGCTACCAACGGTA
AACTGACCCTGAAATTCATCTGCACCACCGGTAAACTGCCGGTTCCGTGGCCGACCCTGGTTACCACCCT
GACCTACGGTGTTCAGTGCTTCGCTCGTTACCCGGACCACATGAAACAGCACGACTTCTTCAAATCTGCT
ATGCCGGAAGGTTACGTTCAGGAACGTACCATCTCTTTCAAAGACGACGGTACCTACAAAACCCGTGCTG
AAGTTAAATTCGAAGGTGACACCCTGGTTAACCGTATCGAACTGAAAGGTATCGACTTCAAAGAAGACGG
TAACATCCTGGGTCACAAACTGGAATACAACTTCAACTCTCACAACGTTTACATCACCGCTGACAAACAG
AAAAACGGTATCAAAGCTAACTTCAAAATCCGTCACAACGTTGAAGACGGTTCTGTTCAGCTGGCTGACC
ACTACCAGCAGAACACCCCGATCGGTGACGGTCCGGTTCTGCTGCCGGACAACCACTACCTGTCTACCCA
GTCTGTTCTGTCTAAAGACCCGAACGAAAAACGTGACCACATGGTTCTGCTGGAATTCGTTACCGCTGCT
GGTATCACCCACGGTATGGACGAACTGTACAAAGATGCATGCCAGTTCTAGCATAACCCTAATGAGTGAG
CTAACTTACATTAATTGCGTTGCGCCTTAATTAACGGCACTCCTCAGCAAATATAATGACCCTCTTGATA
ACCCAAGAGGGCATTTTTTAATGCCCATGGCGTTTACCACAGCTAACACCACGTCGTCCCTATCTGCTGC
CCTAGGTCTATGAGTGGTTGCTGGATAACTTTACGGGCATGCATAAGGCTCGTAGGCTATATTCAGGGAG
ACCACAACGGTTTCCCTCTACAAATAATTTTGTTTAACTTTGAAATAAGGAGGTAATACAAATGCCGCGT
CCGAAACTGAAATCTGACGACGAAGTTCTGGAAGCGGCGAGGGTTGTTCTGAAACGTTGCGGTCCGATCG
AATTCACCCTGTCTGGTGTTGCGAAAGAAGTTGGTCTGTCTCGTGCGGCGCTGATCCAGCGTTTCACCAA
CCGTGACACCCTGCTGGTTCGTATGATGGAACGTGGTGTTGAACAGGTTCGTCACTACCTGAACGCGATC
CCGATCGGTGCGGGTCCGCAGGGTCTGTGGGAATTCCTGCAGGTTCTGGTTCGTTCTATGAACACCCGTA
ACGACTTCTCTGTTAACTACCTGATCTCTTGGTACGAACTGCAGGTTCCGGAACTGCGTACCCTGGCGAT
CCAGCGTAACCGTGCGGTTGTTGAAGGTATCCGTAAACGTCTGCCGCCGGGTGCGCCGGCGGCGGCGGAA
CTGCTGCTGCACTCTGTTATCGCGGGTGCGACCATGCAGTGGGCGGTTGACCCGGACGGTGAACTGGCGG
ACCACGTTCTGGCGCAGATCGCGGCGATCCTGTGCCTGATGTTCCCGGAACACGACGACTTCCAGCTGCT
GCAGCCGCACGCGTAATAACTAGTGCTTGGATTCTCACCAATAAAAAACGCCCGGCGGCAACCGAGCGTT
CTGAACAAATCCAGATGGAGTTCTGAGGTCATTACTGGATCTATCAACAGGAGTCCAAGCGAGCTCGTAA
ACTTGGTCTGACAGCCCTTAACTTACTTATTAAAGGCTATATCGACGTTCGCTCA
[210 nt withheld, positions 4046-4255]
GTCGATGGCAGGGTCATCAACGCGGGCCTCGCTCCAGTCGATCATCCCGCTGACGCGCTCCGTGTTGTCG
ATGAGCACATGGCCCACGTAGAGATCGCCATGCACCACCACGGAGAAATCTGGCCACGACGAATCGTCGT
CGAGCCAGCGCTGCCACCGGTGGAGGCGCTTGTCGTTCACCACGAACTCGCGTCGGACGCGGTCAACGTC
GTCGGCCACCTTCTGACGGGCCTGCGTCGGTGTACGGATGAGCATCCCCGCATCCACGGCGGCGGAAATG
GGGACGGCATGCAGGGCGGCGAGCGCGGTCGCGAAGCTCTCCGCGAAGACCTCCGAGTCCTGCGGCACGA
CCCAGTCGGGCGTGGACGAACCAGGCTGGATGACCATCGCAGTCGAGTCTTCGAGCATGGGATAGGCAAC
GAGCTCGGCGTTGGCCACGCGCCAGTCCGGCACCGCGAACGGCAGGCGATTCTTGAGCATTGCCAGCACC
CGCGCCTCTGGTTCGACCTTCGCGCTTACCTCGGCTCGGCGCGGGATGCGCAGCACCCACCGACGTCCAT
CGTCGACGGTGGCGATCACGATCCTATAGTCGAGCCCAAGCTCATTGACAGTCAGCGGGCCATGGAGCTT
GAGCCCATGTCGGGCTGCAAGTGCGTACAGTTGGGAGGTATCGGCGGTCGTGACTACGGTCATGATTCAC
TCCTGAGGGCTTGACGGGTTTAGCCACCTAAATGTAACAGTCACGTTGGTTATATTCAATCCGGCACTGT
TGCGACTGTGTTTTATATTTTTCTCGTTCATACTCTTCCTTTTTCAATATTATTGAAGCATTTATCAGGG
TTATTGTCTCATGAGCGGATACATATTTGAATGTATTTAGAAAAATAAACAAATAGGGGTTCCGCGCACA
TTTCCCCGAAAAGTGCCACCTGACGTCTAAGAAACCATTATTATCATGACATTAACCTATAAAAATAGGC
GTATCACGAGGCCCTTTCGTCTTCACTAAGCGACTAAAAAATTGAATGTAGGAAACCAACATGCCAGTTC
TAGCAATAACTAGCATAACCCCTTGGGGCCTCTAAACGGGTCTTGAGGGGTTTTTTGCTGAAACCTCAGG
CGAGAAGCACACGGTCACACT
Features (pLannotate 1.2.2; 12 found; start..end, strand, type, name):
      1..58      +  promoter       AmpR promoter (fragment): bla
     59..919     +  CDS            AmpR: β-lactamase; bla; confers resistance to ampicillin, carbenicillin, and related antibiotics
   1090..1678    +  rep_origin     ori: high-copy-number ColE1/pMB1/pBR322/pUC origin of replication
   1818..1933    +  ncRNA          5S rRNA: Accession: RF00001 - 5S ribosomal RNA
   1937..2023    +  terminator     rrnB T1 terminator: Escherichia coli rrnB; transcription terminator T1 from the E. coli rrnB gene
   2117..2140    -  terminator     rrnB T2 terminator (fragment): transcription terminator T2 from the E. coli rrnB gene
   2234..2252    +  RBS            RBS (fragment): efficient ribosome binding site from bacteriophage T7 gene 10 (Olins and Rangwala, 1989)
   2260..2973    +  CDS            Superfolder GFP: Superfolder GFP is a basic (constitutively fluorescent) green fluorescent protein published in 2005, derived from Aequorea victoria. It is reported to be a very rapidly-maturing weak dimer.
   3002..3023    -  protein_bind   CAP binding site: CAP binding activates transcription in the presence of cAMP. E. coli catabolite activator protein
   3881..3975    -  terminator     lambda t0 terminator: transcription terminator from phage lambda
   5057..5161    -  promoter       AmpR promoter: bla
   5315..5362    +  terminator     T7 terminator: transcription terminator for bacteriophage T7 RNA polymerase
