[The description below was written by a language model from this plasmid's Addgene catalogue record and pLannotate feature annotations shown in this document.]
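Description:
pCM98 is a high-copy bacterial plasmid built on a pUC backbone that functions as a whole-cell biosensor for the macrolide erythromycin A (EryA) in E. coli. It replicates from the ColE1/pMB1-type pUC origin and is selected with ampicillin through the β-lactamase gene (AmpR) and its bla promoter.

The catalogued insert is mphR carrying a T17R substitution. MphR is a macrolide-responsive transcriptional repressor that releases its operator when bound by erythromycin and related compounds, so it can couple macrolide concentration to reporter expression. The readout annotated in the 5,396 nt sequence is superfolder GFP, preceded by a fragment of the phage T7 gene 10 ribosome binding site. The promoter and operator driving it are not annotated in the feature table. According to the stated purpose, the T17R mutation further raises sensor sensitivity, on top of a gain already obtained from macrolide phosphorylation by mphA, which the associated work frames as sequestration of the substrate inside the cell. Neither mphR nor mphA was identified by the automated annotation. Sizeable unannotated stretches lie between the GFP cassette and the lambda t0 terminator, and between that terminator and a second, reverse-oriented AmpR promoter. These regions could hold the two genes, with the second bla promoter possibly driving one of them, but the record does not confirm this arrangement.

Several terminators (rrnB T1 with adjacent 5S rRNA sequence, an rrnB T2 fragment, lambda t0 and a T7 terminator) insulate the transcription units from one another, and a CAP binding site is also annotated. The construct is intended for sensitive fluorescence-based detection of erythromycin A, for example in biosensor optimization studies.
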