Addgene plasmid #220831: pCM98
Purpose: EryA sensor with further increased sensitivity by mutation of mphR (T17R), in addition to mphA phosphorylation
Depositing lab: Matthew Bennett. Depositing organization: Rice University. Publication: Macrolide Biosensor Optimization through Cellular Substrate Sequestration. Miller CA, Ho JM, Parks SE, Bennett MR. ACS Synth Biol. 2021 Feb 19;10(2):258-264. doi: 10.1021/acssynbio.0c00572. Epub 2021 Feb 8. PubMed 33555859.
Backbone
  Vector backbone: pUC
Growth in bacteria
  Bacterial resistance: Ampicillin, 100 μg/mL
  Growth temperature: 37°C
  Growth strain: NEB Stable
  Copy number: High Copy
Gene/Insert
  Gene/Insert name: mphR
  Mutation: T17R
Terms and licenses: Academic/Nonprofit Terms; Industry Terms: Not Available to Industry
How to cite: pCM98 was a gift from Matthew Bennett (Addgene plasmid # 220831 ; http://n2t.net/addgene:220831 ; RRID:Addgene_220831)
